Addgene plasmid #144647: TFORF3171
Purpose: Lentiviral vector for overexpressing transcription factor ORFs with unique 24-bp barcodes. Barcodes facilitate identification of transcription factors in pooled screens.
Depositing lab: Feng Zhang. Depositing organization: Broad Institute. Publication: A transcription factor atlas of directed differentiation. Joung J, Ma S, Tay T, Geiger-Schuller KR, Kirchgatterer PC, Verdine VK, Guo B, Arias-Garcia MA, Allen WE, Singh A, Kuksenko O, Abudayyeh OO, Gootenberg JS, Fu Z, Macrae RK, Buenrostro JD, Regev A, Zhang F. Cell. 2023 Jan 5;186(1):209-229.e26. doi: 10.1016/j.cell.2022.11.026. PubMed 36608654.
Backbone
  Vector backbone: pLX_TRC317
  Backbone manufacturer: Broad Institute Genetic Perturbation Platform
  Backbone size w/o insert (bp): 8264
  Vector type: Mammalian Expression, Lentiviral
  Selectable markers: Puromycin
Growth in bacteria
  Bacterial resistance: Ampicillin, 100 μg/mL
  Growth temperature: 37°C
  Growth strain: NEB Stable
  Copy number: High Copy
Gene/Insert
  Gene/Insert name: PSMB4
  Species: H. sapiens (human)
  Insert size (bp): 896
  Entrez Gene: PSMB4 (a.k.a. HN3, HsN3, PRAAS3, PROS-26, PROS26)
  Promoter: EF1a
  Cloning method: Unknown
  Sequencing primers: 5′ GGGTGGAGACTGAAGTTAGGCCAG; 3′ CACATAGCGTAAAAGGAGCAACATAG
Resource information
  A portion of this plasmid was derived from a plasmid made by: Genewiz synthesis
Terms and licenses: Academic/Nonprofit Terms; Industry Terms: Not Available to Industry
Depositor comments: NM_002796.2 . The transcription factor ORF portion of this plasmid was synthesized by Genewiz. Please test multiple small colonies in case of plasmid recombination. To make this collection available in a timely manner, a portion of this collection was not fully sequenced by Addgene. If an Addgene verified full plasmid sequence is not available, please contact us prior to placing an order to request the full sequence.
How to cite: TFORF3171 was a gift from Feng Zhang (Addgene plasmid # 144647 ; http://n2t.net/addgene:144647 ; RRID:Addgene_144647)
