[The description below was written by a language model from this plasmid's Addgene catalogue record and pLannotate feature annotations shown in this document.]
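Description:
TFORF3171 is a third-generation-style, self-inactivating HIV-1 lentiviral expression plasmid built on the pLX_TRC317 backbone. It belongs to a barcoded ORF collection made for overexpressing transcription factors in mammalian cells. It is propagated in E. coli through a high-copy ColE1/pUC origin with ampicillin (β-lactamase) selection, and an f1 origin is also present. The depositor notes that the plasmid can recombine, which fits its repeated LTR sequences and the recommended recombination-tolerant growth strain.

The viral genome is transcribed from an RSV promoter fused to a truncated 5' LTR. This is followed by the Ψ packaging signal with a gag fragment, the Rev response element for nuclear export of the full-length RNA, and a cPPT/CTS that aids nuclear import of the provirus. Inside the vector, an SV40 early promoter/origin drives puromycin N-acetyltransferase for selection of transduced cells. A separate EF-1α promoter drives the human PSMB4 ORF (reference transcript NM_002796.2), which was produced by gene synthesis. PSMB4 encodes a non-catalytic β subunit of the 20S proteasome core, not a classical DNA-binding factor, although it is included in the transcription factor library.

A WPRE downstream of the ORF enhances transcript stability and expression, and the ΔU3 3' LTR and an SV40 poly(A) signal end the cassette. The catalogue entry describes a unique 24-bp barcode for each ORF. The feature table does not annotate it, though the short region between the ORF and the WPRE, which contains a fragment annotated as U6 promoter, is a plausible location. The barcodes allow individual ORFs to be identified in pooled overexpression screens, such as directed differentiation screens.
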