Features (pLannotate 1.2.2; 31 found; start..end, strand, type, name):
      1..1179    +  promoter       EF-1α promoter: strong constitutive promoter for human elongation factor EF-1α
   1196..1987    +  CDS            PSMB4 (sequence withheld): PSB4_HUMAN - Also known as PROS26. Experimental evidence at protein level: Swiss-Prot protein existence level 1. Non-catalytic component of the 20S core proteasome complex involved in the proteolytic degradation of most intracellular proteins. This complex plays numerous essential roles within the cell by associating with different regulatory particles. Associated with two 19S regulatory particles, forms the 26S proteasome and thus participates in the ATP-dependent degradation of ubiquitinated proteins. The 26S proteasome plays a key role in the maintenance of protein homeostasis by removing m
   2003..2056    +  promoter       U6 promoter (fragment): RNA polymerase III promoter for human U6 snRNA
   2098..2686    +  misc_feature   WPRE: woodchuck hepatitis virus posttranscriptional regulatory element
   2737..2756    +  misc_feature   cPPT/CTS (fragment): central polypurine tract and central termination sequence of HIV-1
   2758..2991    +  LTR            3' LTR (ΔU3): self-inactivating 3' long terminal repeat (LTR) from HIV-1
   3069..3190    +  polyA_signal   SV40 poly(A) signal: SV40 polyadenylation signal
   3230..3365    +  rep_origin     SV40 ori: SV40 origin of replication
   3386..3404    -  promoter       T7 promoter: promoter for bacteriophage T7 RNA polymerase
   3412..3567    +  CDS            lacZα (fragment): LacZα fragment of β-galactosidase; lacZ fragment
   3572..4000    +  rep_origin     f1 ori (sequence partly withheld): f1 bacteriophage origin of replication; arrow indicates direction of (+) strand synthesis
   4053..4157    +  promoter       AmpR promoter: bla
   4158..5018    +  CDS            AmpR: β-lactamase; bla; confers resistance to ampicillin, carbenicillin, and related antibiotics
   5189..5777    +  rep_origin     ori: high-copy-number ColE1/pMB1/pBR322/pUC origin of replication
   5960..6052    +  CDS            lacI (fragment): lac repressor; lacI; The lac repressor binds to the lac operator to inhibit transcription in E. coli. This inhibition can be relieved by adding lactose or isopropyl-β-D-thiogalactopyranoside (IPTG).
   6065..6086    +  protein_bind   CAP binding site: CAP binding activates transcription in the presence of cAMP. E. coli catabolite activator protein
   6101..6131    +  promoter       lac promoter: promoter for the E. coli lac operon
   6139..6155    +  protein_bind   lac operator: The lac repressor binds to the lac operator to inhibit transcription in E. coli. This inhibition can be relieved by adding lactose or isopropyl-β-D-thiogalactopyranoside (IPTG). lac repressor encoded by lacI
   6200..6218    +  promoter       T3 promoter: promoter for bacteriophage T3 RNA polymerase
   6246..6472    +  promoter       RSV promoter: Rous sarcoma virus enhancer/promoter
   6473..6653    +  LTR            5' LTR (truncated): truncated 5' long terminal repeat (LTR) from HIV-1
   6700..6825    +  misc_feature   HIV-1 Ψ: packaging signal of human immunodeficiency virus type 1
   6809..7172    +  CDS            HIV-1 gag (fragment): gag protein from human immunodeficiency virus 1; gag
   7318..7551    +  misc_feature   RRE: The Rev response element (RRE) of HIV-1 allows for Rev-dependent mRNA export from the nucleus to the cytoplasm.
   7928..7954    +  CDS            Rev (fragment): human immunodeficiency virus 1 (HIV-1) Rev protein; rev; enhances nuclear export of unspliced and incompletely spliced viral mRNAs
   7961..7984    +  promoter       SV40 promoter (fragment): SV40 early promoter
   7985..8056    +  promoter       SV40 promoter (fragment): SV40 enhancer and early promoter
   8080..8215    +  rep_origin     SV40 ori: SV40 origin of replication
   8261..8857    +  CDS            PuroR (fragment): puromycin N-acetyltransferase; pac from Streptomyces; confers resistance to puromycin
   8906..9023    +  misc_feature   cPPT/CTS: central polypurine tract and central termination sequence of HIV-1
   9088..9154    +  CDS            small t antigen (fragment): SV40 (simian virus 40) small t antigen
>Addgene plasmid #144647 | TFORF3171 | addgene full sequence | sequence record 348622 | Addgene NGS Result
GGCTCCGGTGCCCGTCAGTGGGCAGAGCGCACATCGCCCACAGTCCCCGAGAAGTTGGGGGGAGGGGTCG
GCAATTGAACCGGTGCCTAGAGAAGGTGGCGCGGGGTAAACTGGGAAAGTGATGTCGTGTACTGGCTCCG
CCTTTTTCCCGAGGGTGGGGGAGAACCGTATATAAGTGCAGTAGTCGCCGTGAACGTTCTTTTTCGCAAC
GGGTTTGCCGCCAGAACACAGGTAAGTGCCGTGTGTGGTTCCCGCGGGCCTGGCCTCTTTACGGGTTATG
GCCCTTGCGTGCCTTGAATTACTTCCACCTGGCTGCAGTACGTGATTCTTGATCCCGAGCTTCGGGTTGG
AAGTGGGTGGGAGAGTTCGAGGCCTTGCGCTTAAGGAGCCCCTTCGCCTCGTGCTTGAGTTGAGGCCTGG
CCTGGGCGCTGGGGCCGCCGCGTGCGAATCTGGTGGCACCTTCGCGCCTGTCTCGCTGCTTTCGATAAGT
CTCTAGCCATTTAAAATTTTTGATGACCTGCTGCGACGCTTTTTTTCTGGCAAGATAGTCTTGTAAATGC
GGGCCAAGATCTGCACACTGGTATTTCGGTTTTTGGGGCCGCGGGCGGCGACGGGGCCCGTGCGTCCCAG
CGCACATGTTCGGCGAGGCGGGGCCTGCGAGCGCGGCCACCGAGAATCGGACGGGGGTAGTCTCAAGCTG
GCCGGCCTGCTCTGGTGCCTGGCCTCGCGCCGCCGTGTATCGCCCCGCCCTGGGCGGCAAGGCTGGCCCG
GTCGGCACCAGTTGCGTGAGCGGAAAGATGGCCGCTTCCCGGCCCTGCTGCAGGGAGCTCAAAATGGAGG
ACGCGGCGCTCGGGAGAGCGGGCGGGTGAGTCACCCACACAAAGGAAAAGGGCCTTTCCGTCCTCAGCCG
TCGCTTCATGTGACTCCACGGAGTACCGGGCGCCGTCCAGGCACCTCGATTAGTTCTCGAGCTTTTGGAG
TACGTCGTCTTTAGGTTGGGGGGAGGGGTTTTATGCGATGGAGTTTCCCCACACTGAGTGGGTGGAGACT
GAAGTTAGGCCAGCTTGGCACTTGATGTAATTCTCCTTGGAATTTGCCCTTTTTGAGTTTGGATCTTGGT
TCATTCTCAAGCCTCAGACAGTGGTTCAAAGTTTTTTTCTTCCATTTCAGGTGTCGTGAGGCTAGCACCG
CCACC
[792 nt withheld, positions 1196-1987]
TAGTAATGAACTAGTCCGTAACTTGAAAGTATTTCGATTTCTTGGCTTTATATATCTTGTGGAAAGGACG
AAATATATCATAAAGAAGTAACAATACGCGTTAAGTCGACAATCAACCTCTGGATTACAAAATTTGTGAA
AGATTGACTGGTATTCTTAACTATGTTGCTCCTTTTACGCTATGTGGATACGCTGCTTTAATGCCTTTGT
ATCATGCTATTGCTTCCCGTATGGCTTTCATTTTCTCCTCCTTGTATAAATCCTGGTTGCTGTCTCTTTA
TGAGGAGTTGTGGCCCGTTGTCAGGCAACGTGGCGTGGTGTGCACTGTGTTTGCTGACGCAACCCCCACT
GGTTGGGGCATTGCCACCACCTGTCAGCTCCTTTCCGGGACTTTCGCTTTCCCCCTCCCTATTGCCACGG
CGGAACTCATCGCCGCCTGCCTTGCCCGCTGCTGGACAGGGGCTCGGCTGTTGGGCACTGACAATTCCGT
GGTGTTGTCGGGGAAATCATCGTCCTTTCCTTGGCTGCTCGCCTGTGTTGCCACCTGGATTCTGCGCGGG
ACGTCCTTCTGCTACGTCCCTTCGGCCCTCAATCCAGCGGACCTTCCTTCCCGCGGCCTGCTGCCGGCTC
TGCGGCCTCTTCCGCGTCTTCGCCTTCGCCCTCAGACGAGTCGGATCTCCCTTTGGGCCGCCTCCCCGCG
TCGACTTTAAGACCAATGACTTACAAGGCAGCTGTAGATCTTAGCCACTTTTTAAAAGAAAAGGGGGGAC
TGGAAGGGCTAATTCACTCCCAACGAAGACAAGATCTGCTTTTTGCTTGTACTGGGTCTCTCTGGTTAGA
CCAGATCTGAGCCTGGGAGCTCTCTGGCTAACTAGGGAACCCACTGCTTAAGCCTCAATAAAGCTTGCCT
TGAGTGCTTCAAGTAGTGTGTGCCCGTCTGTTGTGTGACTCTGGTAACTAGAGATCCCTCAGACCCTTTT
AGTCAGTGTGGAAAATCTCTAGCAGTACGTATAGTAGTTCATGTCATCTTATTATTCAGTATTTATAACT
TGCAAAGAAATGAATATCAGAGAGTGAGAGGAACTTGTTTATTGCAGCTTATAATGGTTACAAATAAAGC
AATAGCATCACAAATTTCACAAATAAAGCATTTTTTTCACTGCATTCTAGTTGTGGTTTGTCCAAACTCA
TCAATGTATCTTATCATGTCTGGCTCTAGCTATCCCGCCCCTAACTCCGCCCATCCCGCCCCTAACTCCG
CCCAGTTCCGCCCATTCTCCGCCCCATGGCTGACTAATTTTTTTTATTTATGCAGAGGCCGAGGCCGCCT
CGGCCTCTGAGCTATTCCAGAAGTAGTGAGGAGGCTTTTTTGGAGGCCTAGGGACGTACCCAATTCGCCC
TATAGTGAGTCGTATTACGCGCGCTCACTGGCCGTCGTTTTACAACGTCGTGACTGGGAAAACCCTGGCG
TTACCCAACTTAATCGCCTTGCAGCACATCCCCCTTTCGCCAGCTGGCGTAATAGCGAAGAGGCCCGCAC
CGATCGCCCTTCCCAACAGTTGCGCAGCCTGAATGGCGAATGGG
[124 nt withheld, positions 3572-3695]
C
[91 nt withheld, positions 3697-3787]
A
[49 nt withheld, positions 3789-3837]
CCTTTGACGTTGGAGTCCACGTTCTTT
[37 nt withheld, positions 3865-3901]
ACCCTATCTCGGTCTATTCTTTTGATTTATAAGGGATTTTGCCGATTTCGGCCTATTGGTTAAAAAATGA
GCTGATTTAACAAAAATTTAACGCGAATTTTAACAAAATATTAACGCTTACAATTTAGGTGGCACTTTTC
GGGGAAATGTGCGCGGAACCCCTATTTGTTTATTTTTCTAAATACATTCAAATATGTATCCGCTCATGAG
ACAATAACCCTGATAAATGCTTCAATAATATTGAAAAAGGAAGAGTATGAGTATTCAACATTTCCGTGTC
GCCCTTATTCCCTTTTTTGCGGCATTTTGCCTTCCTGTTTTTGCTCACCCAGAAACGCTGGTGAAAGTAA
AAGATGCTGAAGATCAGTTGGGTGCACGAGTGGGTTACATCGAACTGGATCTCAACAGCGGTAAGATCCT
TGAGAGTTTTCGCCCCGAAGAACGTTTTCCAATGATGAGCACTTTTAAAGTTCTGCTATGTGGCGCGGTA
TTATCCCGTATTGACGCCGGGCAAGAGCAACTCGGTCGCCGCATACACTATTCTCAGAATGACTTGGTTG
AGTACTCACCAGTCACAGAAAAGCATCTTACGGATGGCATGACAGTAAGAGAATTATGCAGTGCTGCCAT
AACCATGAGTGATAACACTGCGGCCAACTTACTTCTGACAACGATCGGAGGACCGAAGGAGCTAACCGCT
TTTTTGCACAACATGGGGGATCATGTAACTCGCCTTGATCGTTGGGAACCGGAGCTGAATGAAGCCATAC
CAAACGACGAGCGTGACACCACGATGCCTGTAGCAATGGCAACAACGTTGCGCAAACTATTAACTGGCGA
ACTACTTACTCTAGCTTCCCGGCAACAATTAATAGACTGGATGGAGGCGGATAAAGTTGCAGGACCACTT
CTGCGCTCGGCCCTTCCGGCTGGCTGGTTTATTGCTGATAAATCTGGAGCCGGTGAGCGTGGGTCTCGCG
GTATCATTGCAGCACTGGGGCCAGATGGTAAGCCCTCCCGTATCGTAGTTATCTACACGACGGGGAGTCA
GGCAACTATGGATGAACGAAATAGACAGATCGCTGAGATAGGTGCCTCACTGATTAAGCATTGGTAACTG
TCAGACCAAGTTTACTCATATATACTTTAGATTGATTTAAAACTTCATTTTTAATTTAAAAGGATCTAGG
TGAAGATCCTTTTTGATAATCTCATGACCAAAATCCCTTAACGTGAGTTTTCGTTCCACTGAGCGTCAGA
CCCCGTAGAAAAGATCAAAGGATCTTCTTGAGATCCTTTTTTTCTGCGCGTAATCTGCTGCTTGCAAACA
AAAAAACCACCGCTACCAGCGGTGGTTTGTTTGCCGGATCAAGAGCTACCAACTCTTTTTCCGAAGGTAA
CTGGCTTCAGCAGAGCGCAGATACCAAATACTGTTCTTCTAGTGTAGCCGTAGTTAGGCCACCACTTCAA
GAACTCTGTAGCACCGCCTACATACCTCGCTCTGCTAATCCTGTTACCAGTGGCTGCTGCCAGTGGCGAT
AAGTCGTGTCTTACCGGGTTGGACTCAAGACGATAGTTACCGGATAAGGCGCAGCGGTCGGGCTGAACGG
GGGGTTCGTGCACACAGCCCAGCTTGGAGCGAACGACCTACACCGAACTGAGATACCTACAGCGTGAGCT
ATGAGAAAGCGCCACGCTTCCCGAAGGGAGAAAGGCGGACAGGTATCCGGTAAGCGGCAGGGTCGGAACA
GGAGAGCGCACGAGGGAGCTTCCAGGGGGAAACGCCTGGTATCTTTATAGTCCTGTCGGGTTTCGCCACC
TCTGACTTGAGCGTCGATTTTTGTGATGCTCGTCAGGGGGGCGGAGCCTATGGAAAAACGCCAGCAACGC
GGCCTTTTTACGGTTCCTGGCCTTTTGCTGGCCTTTTGCTCACATGTTCTTTCCTGCGTTATCCCCTGAT
TCTGTGGATAACCGTATTACCGCCTTTGAGTGAGCTGATACCGCTCGCCGCAGCCGAACGACCGAGCGCA
GCGAGTCAGTGAGCGAGGAAGCGGAAGAGCGCCCAATACGCAAACCGCCTCTCCCCGCGCGTTGGCCGAT
TCATTAATGCAGCTGGCACGACAGGTTTCCCGACTGGAAAGCGGGCAGTGAGCGCAACGCAATTAATGTG
AGTTAGCTCACTCATTAGGCACCCCAGGCTTTACACTTTATGCTTCCGGCTCGTATGTTGTGTGGAATTG
TGAGCGGATAACAATTTCACACAGGAAACAGCTATGACCATGATTACGCCAAGCGCGCAATTAACCCTCA
CTAAAGGGAACAAAAGCTGGAGCTGCAAGCTTAATGTAGTCTTATGCAATACTCTTGTAGTCTTGCAACA
TGGTAACGATGAGTTAGCAACATGCCTTACAAGGAGAGAAAAAGCACCGTGCATGCCGATTGGTGGAAGT
AAGGTGGTACGATCGTGCCTTATTAGGAAGGCAACAGACGGGTCTGACATGGATTGGACGAACCACTGAA
TTGCCGCATTGCAGAGATATTGTATTTAAGTGCCTAGCTCGATACATAAACGGGTCTCTCTGGTTAGACC
AGATCTGAGCCTGGGAGCTCTCTGGCTAACTAGGGAACCCACTGCTTAAGCCTCAATAAAGCTTGCCTTG
AGTGCTTCAAGTAGTGTGTGCCCGTCTGTTGTGTGACTCTGGTAACTAGAGATCCCTCAGACCCTTTTAG
TCAGTGTGGAAAATCTCTAGCAGTGGCGCCCGAACAGGGACTTGAAAGCGAAAGGGAAACCAGAGGAGCT
CTCTCGACGCAGGACTCGGCTTGCTGAAGCGCGCACGGCAAGAGGCGAGGGGCGGCGACTGGTGAGTACG
CCAAAAATTTTGACTAGCGGAGGCTAGAAGGAGAGAGATGGGTGCGAGAGCGTCAGTATTAAGCGGGGGA
GAATTAGATCGCGATGGGAAAAAATTCGGTTAAGGCCAGGGGGAAAGAAAAAATATAAATTAAAACATAT
AGTATGGGCAAGCAGGGAGCTAGAACGATTCGCAGTTAATCCTGGCCTGTTAGAAACATCAGAAGGCTGT
AGACAAATACTGGGACAGCTACAACCATCCCTTCAGACAGGATCAGAAGAACTTAGATCATTATATAATA
CAGTAGCAACCCTCTATTGTGTGCATCAAAGGATAGAGATAAAAGACACCAAGGAAGCTTTAGACAAGAT
AGAGGAAGAGCAAAACAAAAGTAAGACCACCGCACAGCAAGCGGCCGCTGATCTTCAGACCTGGAGGAGG
AGATATGAGGGACAATTGGAGAAGTGAATTATATAAATATAAAGTAGTAAAAATTGAACCATTAGGAGTA
GCACCCACCAAGGCAAAGAGAAGAGTGGTGCAGAGAGAAAAAAGAGCAGTGGGAATAGGAGCTTTGTTCC
TTGGGTTCTTGGGAGCAGCAGGAAGCACTATGGGCGCAGCGTCAATGACGCTGACGGTACAGGCCAGACA
ATTATTGTCTGGTATAGTGCAGCAGCAGAACAATTTGCTGAGGGCTATTGAGGCGCAACAGCATCTGTTG
CAACTCACAGTCTGGGGCATCAAGCAGCTCCAGGCAAGAATCCTGGCTGTGGAAAGATACCTAAAGGATC
AACAGCTCCTGGGGATTTGGGGTTGCTCTGGAAAACTCATTTGCACCACTGCTGTGCCTTGGAATGCTAG
TTGGAGTAATAAATCTCTGGAACAGATTTGGAATCACACGACCTGGATGGAGTGGGACAGAGAAATTAAC
AATTACACAAGCTTAATACACTCCTTAATTGAAGAATCGCAAAACCAGCAAGAAAAGAATGAACAAGAAT
TATTGGAATTAGATAAATGGGCAAGTTTGTGGAATTGGTTTAACATAACAAATTGGCTGTGGTATATAAA
ATTATTCATAATGATAGTAGGAGGCTTGGTAGGTTTAAGAATAGTTTTTGCTGTACTTTCTATAGTGAAT
AGAGTTAGGCAGGGATATTCACCATTATCGTTTCAGACCCACCTCCCAACCCCGAGGGGACCCATGCATT
GCATCTCAATTAGTCAGCAACCAGGTGTGGAAAGTCCCCAGGCTCCCCAGCAGGCAGAAGTATGCAAAGC
ATGCGTCTCAATTAGTCAGCAACCATAGTCCCGCCCCTAACTCCGCCCATCCCGCCCCTAACTCCGCCCA
GTTCCGCCCATTCTCCGCCCCATGGCTGACTAATTTTTTTTATTTATGCAGAGGCCGAGGCCGCCTCGGC
CTCTGAGCTATTCCAGAAGTAGTGAGGAGGCTTTTTTGGAGGCCTAGGCTTTTGCAAAAAGCTTTCTAGA
GGTACCACCGGAGCTTACCATGACCGAGTACAAGCCCACGGTGCGCCTCGCCACCCGCGACGACGTCCCC
AGGGCCGTACGCACCCTCGCCGCCGCGTTCGCCGACTACCCCGCCACGCGCCACACCGTCGATCCGGACC
GCCACATCGAGCGGGTCACCGAGCTGCAAGAACTCTTCCTCACGCGCGTCGGGCTCGACATCGGCAAGGT
GTGGGTCGCGGACGACGGCGCCGCCGTGGCGGTCTGGACCACGCCGGAGAGCGTCGAAGCGGGGGCGGTG
TTCGCCGAGATCGGCCCGCGCATGGCCGAGTTGAGCGGTTCCCGGCTGGCCGCGCAGCAACAGATGGAAG
GCCTCCTGGCGCCGCACCGGCCCAAGGAGCCCGCGTGGTTCCTGGCCACCGTCGGCGTCTCGCCCGACCA
CCAGGGCAAGGGTCTGGGCAGCGCCGTCGTGCTCCCCGGAGTGGAGGCGGCCGAGCGCGCCGGGGTGCCC
GCCTTCCTGGAGACCTCCGCGCCCCGCAACCTCCCCTTCTACGAGCGGCTCGGCTTCACCGTCACCGCCG
ACGTCGAGGTGCCCGAAGGACCGCGCACCTGGTGCATGACCCGCAAGCCCGGTGCCAGTTAACGAATTCT
AGATCTTGAGACAAATGGCAGTATTCATCCACAATTTTAAAAGAAAAGGGGGGATTGGGGGGTACAGTGC
AGGGGAAAGAATAGTAGACATAATAGCAACAGACATACAAACTAAAGAATTACAAAAACAAATTACAAAA
ATTCAAAATTTTCGGGTTTATTACAGGGACAGCAGAGATCCACTTTGGCGCCGGCTCGAGGCCTGCAGGT
GCAAAGATGGATAAAGTTTTAAACAGAGAGGAATCTTTGCAGCTAATGGACCTTCTAGGTCTTGAAAGGA
GTGGGAATT
