>Addgene plasmid #144647 | TFORF3171 | depositor partial sequence | sequence record 286056 | Insert
ACCGCCACC
[792 nt withheld, positions 10-801]
TAGTAATGAACTAGTCCGTAACTTGAAAGTATTTCGATTTCTTGGCTTTATATATCTTGTGGAAAGGACG
AAATATATCATAAAGAAGTAACAAT
