>Addgene plasmid #144647 | TFORF3171 | depositor partial sequence | sequence record 286057 | Barcode
AATATATCATAAAGAAGTAACAAT
